Addgene plasmid #135975: epi-BE4max
Purpose: (Empty Backbone) Expresses AncBE4max, EBNA1 and blasticidin resistence gene; cloning backbone for sgRNA; Contains Epstein-Barr virus oriP replication origin
Depositing lab: Yongming Wang. Depositing organization: Fudan University. Publication: Base Editing Mediated Generation of Point Mutations Into Human Pluripotent Stem Cells for Modeling Disease. Qi T, Wu F, Xie Y, Gao S, Li M, Pu J, Li D, Lan F, Wang Y. Front Cell Dev Biol. 2020 Sep 25;8:590581. doi: 10.3389/fcell.2020.590581. eCollection 2020. PubMed 33102492.
Backbone
  Vector backbone: epiCRISPR plasmid
  Modifications to backbone: Contains D10A mutation within AncBE4max
  Vector type: Mammalian Expression
  Selectable markers: Blasticidin
Growth in bacteria
  Bacterial resistance: Ampicillin, 100 μg/mL
  Growth temperature: 37°C
  Growth strain: DH5alpha
  Copy number: High Copy
Gene/Insert
  Gene/Insert name: None
Terms and licenses: Academic/Nonprofit Terms; Industry Terms: Not Available to Industry
How to cite: epi-BE4max was a gift from Yongming Wang (Addgene plasmid # 135975 ; http://n2t.net/addgene:135975 ; RRID:Addgene_135975)
