[The description below was written by a language model from this plasmid's Addgene catalogue record and pLannotate feature annotations shown in this document.]
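Description:
epi-BE4max is a 14.6 kb episomal mammalian expression plasmid built on the epiCRISPR backbone. It delivers a cytosine base editor and also serves as an empty cloning backbone for a single guide RNA. In E. coli it is maintained at high copy through a ColE1/pUC-type origin and selected with ampicillin via the β-lactamase gene. In human cells it persists without integration because it carries the Epstein-Barr virus oriP origin together with EBNA1, the viral protein that binds oriP and drives replication and retention of the episome in dividing cells. EBNA1 is annotated as two fragments spanning the numbering origin of the circular sequence. Short flanking matches to other EBV genes, and to tetracycline and bleomycin resistance genes, appear to be backbone remnants rather than functional parts.

The editor cassette uses an EF-1α core promoter to drive AncBE4max, annotated as an APOBEC1-type cytidine deaminase fused to Streptococcus pyogenes Cas9 carrying the D10A nickase mutation. A uracil glycosylase inhibitor (UGI) domain and a bGH polyadenylation signal follow. The deaminase converts C to U within the guide-targeted window, and UGI blocks uracil excision so that C•G to T•A conversions are favoured. Upstream, a U6 RNA polymerase III promoter precedes the S. pyogenes gRNA scaffold, and the user's spacer is inserted there; the record does not state the cloning sites. A separate SV40 promoter drives blasticidin S deaminase with an SV40 poly(A) signal, allowing blasticidin enrichment of transfected cells. According to the associated publication title, the plasmid is used to introduce point mutations into human pluripotent stem cells for disease modelling, where sustained episomal expression under selection would be expected to help editing.
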