Features (pLannotate 1.2.2; 26 found; start..end, strand, type, name):
    114..445     -  CDS            EBNA1 (fragment): Epstein-Barr nuclear antigen 1, also known as EBNA-1 crucial for latent viral infection, and for episomal amplification of vectors containing the oriP origin (Okita et al., 2013)
    483..827     -  CDS            BRRF2_EBVB9 (fragment): Protein inferred from homology: Swiss-Prot protein existence level 3. From Epstein-Barr virus (strain B95-8) (HHV-4) (Human herpesvirus 4).
    830..853     -  promoter       tet promoter (fragment): E. coli promoter for tetracycline efflux protein gene
    966..1070    +  promoter       AmpR promoter: bla
   1071..1931    +  CDS            AmpR: β-lactamase; bla; confers resistance to ampicillin, carbenicillin, and related antibiotics
   2102..2690    +  rep_origin     ori: high-copy-number ColE1/pMB1/pBR322/pUC origin of replication
   2736..2859    -  CDS            TcR (fragment): tetracycline efflux protein; tet; confers resistance to tetracycline
   2874..2949    +  promoter       SV40 promoter (fragment): SV40 enhancer and early promoter
   2960..3273    +  promoter       U6 promoter: RNA polymerase III promoter for mouse U6 snRNA (Das et al., 1988)
   3294..3369    +  misc_RNA       gRNA scaffold: guide RNA scaffold for the Streptococcus pyogenes CRISPR/Cas9 system
   3417..3534    +  misc_feature   cPPT/CTS: central polypurine tract and central termination sequence of HIV-1
   3603..3814    +  promoter       EF-1α core promoter: core promoter for human elongation factor EF-1α
   3897..4580    +  CDS            Apobec1: ABEC1_RAT - Experimental evidence at protein level: Swiss-Prot protein existence level 1. Catalytic component of the apolipoprotein B mRNA editing enzyme complex which is responsible for the postranscriptional editing of a CAA codon for Gln to a UAA codon for stop in the APOB mRNA. May also play a role in the epigenetic regulation of gene expression by participating in DNA demethylation. From Rattus norvegicus (Rat).
   4677..6278    +  CDS            dCas9(N): N-terminal portion of catalytically inactive Streptococcus pyogenes dCas9 carrying the D10A mutation (Zetsche et al., 2015)
   6279..8773    +  CDS            Cas9(C) (fragment): C-terminal portion of Streptococcus pyogenes Cas9 (Zetsche et al., 2015)
   9087..9335    +  CDS            UGI: UNGI_BPPB2 - Experimental evidence at protein level: Swiss-Prot protein existence level 1. This protein binds specifically and reversibly to the host uracil-DNA glycosylase, preventing removal of uracil residues from PBS2 DNA by the host uracil-excision repair system. From Bacillus phage PBS2 (Bacteriophage PBS2).
   9453..9564    +  polyA_signal   bGH poly(A) signal: bovine growth hormone polyadenylation signal
   9681..9702    +  promoter       SV40 promoter (fragment): SV40 enhancer and early promoter
   9725..10054   +  promoter       SV40 promoter: SV40 enhancer and early promoter
  10076..10474   +  CDS            BSD: blasticidin S deaminase; Aspergillus terreus BSD; confers resistance to blasticidin
  10487..10645   +  CDS            ble (fragment): BLE_KLEPN - Experimental evidence at protein level: Swiss-Prot protein existence level 1. Binding protein with a strong affinity to the bleomycin family of antibiotics. Binds to CL990; an antimitotic-antibiotic compound. From Klebsiella pneumoniae.
  10640..10774   +  polyA_signal   SV40 poly(A) signal: SV40 polyadenylation signal
  10950..10968   -  misc_feature   MCS (fragment): pUC18/19 multiple cloning site
  11414..13203   -  rep_origin     oriP: Epstein-Barr virus oriP replication origin (Yates et al., 2000)
  13204..13422   -  CDS            gL (fragment): GL_EBVB9 - Experimental evidence at protein level: Swiss-Prot protein existence level 1. The heterodimer glycoprotein H-glycoprotein L is required for the fusion of viral and plasma membranes leading to virus entry into the host cell. Acts as a functional inhibitor of gH and maintains gH in an inhibited form. Upon binding to host integrins, gL dissociates from gH leading to activation of the viral fusion glycoproteins gB and gH. Fusion of EBV with B-lymphocytes requires the additional receptor- binding protein gp42, which forms a complex with gH/gL. The heterodimer gH/gL targets also host EPHA
  13505..14524   -  CDS            EBNA1 (fragment): Epstein-Barr nuclear antigen 1, also known as EBNA-1 crucial for latent viral infection, and for episomal amplification of vectors containing the oriP origin (Okita et al., 2013)
>Addgene plasmid #135975 | epi-BE4max | addgene full sequence | sequence record 292615 | Addgene NGS Result
CMCGTCCTCTACCCCGGCGGCCTCCACTACCTCCTCGACCCCGGCCTCCACTACCTCCTCGACCCCGGCC
TCCACTGCCTCCTCGACCCCGGCCTCCACCTCCTGCTCCTGCCCCTCCTGCTCCTGCCCCTCCTCCTGCT
CCTGCCCCTCCTGCCCCTCCTGCTCCTGCTCCTGCTCCTGTTCCACCGTGGGTCCCTTTGCAGCCAATGC
AACTTGGACGTTTTTGGGGTCTCCGGACACCATCTCTATGTCTTGGCCCTGATCCTGAGCCGCCCGGGGC
TCCTGGTCTTCCGCCTCCTCGTCCTCGTCCTCTTCCCCGTCCTCGTCCATGGTTATCACCCCCTCTTCTT
TGAGGTCCACTGCCGCCGGAGCCTTCTGGTCCAGATGTGTCTCCCTTCTCTCCTAGGCCATTTCCAGGTC
CTGTACCTGGCCCCTCGTCAGACATGATTCACACTAAAAGAGATCAATAGACATCTTTATTAGACGACGC
TCAGTGAATACAGGGAGTGCAGACTCCTGCCCCCTCCAACAGCCCCCCCACCCTCATCCCCTTCATGGTC
GCTGTCAGACAGATCCAGGTCTGAAAATTCCCCATCCTCCGAACCATCCTCGTCCTCATCACCAATTACT
CGCAGCCCGGAAAACTCCCGCTGAACATCCTCAAGATTTGCGTCCTGAGCCTCAAGCCAGGCCTCAAATT
CCTCGTCCCCCTTTTTGCTGGACGGTAGGGATGGGGATTCTCGGGACCCCTCCTCTTCCTCTTCAAGGTC
ACCAGACAGAGATGCTACTGGGGCAACGGAAGAAAAGCTGGGTGCGGCCTGTGAGGATCAGCTTATCGAT
GATAAGCTGTCAAACATGAGAATTCTTGAAGACGAAAGGGCCTCGTGATACGCCTATTTTTATAGGTTAA
TGTCATGATAATAATGGTTTCTTAGACGTCAGGTGGCACTTTTCGGGGAAATGTGCGCGGAACCCCTATT
TGTTTATTTTTCTAAATACATTCAAATATGTATCCGCTCATGAGACAATAACCCTGATAAATGCTTCAAT
AATATTGAAAAAGGAAGAGTATGAGTATTCAACATTTCCGTGTCGCCCTTATTCCCTTTTTTGCGGCATT
TTGCCTTCCTGTTTTTGCTCACCCAGAAACGCTGGTGAAAGTAAAAGATGCTGAAGATCAGTTGGGTGCA
CGAGTGGGTTACATCGAACTGGATCTCAACAGCGGTAAGATCCTTGAGAGTTTTCGCCCCGAAGAACGTT
TTCCAATGATGAGCACTTTTAAAGTTCTGCTATGTGGCGCGGTATTATCCCGTGTTGACGCCGGGCAAGA
GCAACTCGGTCGCCGCATACACTATTCTCAGAATGACTTGGTTGAGTACTCACCAGTCACAGAAAAGCAT
CTTACGGATGGCATGACAGTAAGAGAATTATGCAGTGCTGCCATAACCATGAGTGATAACACTGCGGCCA
ACTTACTTCTGACAACGATCGGAGGACCGAAGGAGCTAACCGCTTTTTTGCACAACATGGGGGATCATGT
AACTCGCCTTGATCGTTGGGAACCGGAGCTGAATGAAGCCATACCAAACGACGAGCGTGACACCACGATG
CCTGCAGCAATGGCAACAACGTTGCGCAAACTATTAACTGGCGAACTACTTACTCTAGCTTCCCGGCAAC
AATTAATAGACTGGATGGAGGCGGATAAAGTTGCAGGACCACTTCTGCGCTCGGCCCTTCCGGCTGGCTG
GTTTATTGCTGATAAATCTGGAGCCGGTGAGCGTGGGTCTCGCGGTATCATTGCAGCACTGGGGCCAGAT
GGTAAGCCCTCCCGTATCGTAGTTATCTACACGACGGGGAGTCAGGCAACTATGGATGAACGAAATAGAC
AGATCGCTGAGATAGGTGCCTCACTGATTAAGCATTGGTAACTGTCAGACCAAGTTTACTCATATATACT
TTAGATTGATTTAAAACTTCATTTTTAATTTAAAAGGATCTAGGTGAAGATCCTTTTTGATAATCTCATG
ACCAAAATCCCTTAACGTGAGTTTTCGTTCCACTGAGCGTCAGACCCCGTAGAAAAGATCAAAGGATCTT
CTTGAGATCCTTTTTTTCTGCGCGTAATCTGCTGCTTGCAAACAAAAAAACCACCGCTACCAGCGGTGGT
TTGTTTGCCGGATCAAGAGCTACCAACTCTTTTTCCGAAGGTAACTGGCTTCAGCAGAGCGCAGATACCA
AATACTGTCCTTCTAGTGTAGCCGTAGTTAGGCCACCACTTCAAGAACTCTGTAGCACCGCCTACATACC
TCGCTCTGCTAATCCTGTTACCAGTGGCTGCTGCCAGTGGCGATAAGTCGTGTCTTACCGGGTTGGACTC
AAGACGATAGTTACCGGATAAGGCGCAGCGGTCGGGCTGAACGGGGGGTTCGTGCACACAGCCCAGCTTG
GAGCGAACGACCTACACCGAACTGAGATACCTACAGCGTGAGCTATGAGAAAGCGCCACGCTTCCCGAAG
GGAGAAAGGCGGACAGGTATCCGGTAAGCGGCAGGGTCGGAACAGGAGAGCGCACGAGGGAGCTTCCAGG
GGGAAACGCCTGGTATCTTTATAGTCCTGTCGGGTTTCGCCACCTCTGACTTGAGCGTCGATTTTTGTGA
TGCTCGTCAGGGGGGCGGAGCCTATGGAAAAACGCCAGCAACGCGGCCTTTTTACGGTTCCTGGCCTTTT
GCTGGCCTTGAAGCTGTCCCTGATGGTCGTCATCTACCTGCCTGGACAGCATGGCCTGCAACGCGGGCAT
CCCGATGCCGCCGGAAGCGAGAAGAATCATAATGGGGAAGGCCATCCAGCCTCGCGTCGAACTAGATGAT
CCGGCTGTGGAATGTGTGTCAGTTAGGGTGTGGAAAGTCCCCAGGCTCCCCAGCAGGCAGAAGTATGCAA
AGCATGCATTATGTCTAGAGATCCGACGCCGCCATCTCTAGGCCCGCGCCGGCCCCCTCGCACAGACTTG
TGGGAGAAGCTCGGCTACTCCCCTGCCCCGGTTAATTTGCATATAATATTTCCTAGTAACTATAGAGGCT
TAATGTGCGATAAAAGACAGATAATCTGTTCTTTTTAATACTAGCTACATTTTACATGATAGGCTTGGAT
TTCTATAAGAGATACAAATACTAAATTATTATTTTAAAAAACAGCACAAAAGGAAACTCACCCTAACTGT
AAAGTAATTGTGTGTTTTGAGACTATAAATATGCATGCGAGAAAAGCCTTGTTTAGAAGAGCGATGCTCT
TCGGTTTTAGAGCTAGAAATAGCAAGTTAAAATAAGGCTAGTCCGTTATCAACTTGAAAAAGTGGCACCG
AGTCGGTGCTTTTTTGAATTCTAGATCTTGAGACAAATGGCAGTATTCATCCACAATTTTAAAAGAAAAG
GGGGGATTGGGGGGTACAGTGCAGGGGAAAGAATAGTAGACATAATAGCAACAGACATACAAACTAAAGA
ATTACAAAAACAAATTACAAAAATTCAAAATTTTCGGGTTTATTACAGGGACAGCAGAGATCCACTTTGG
CGCCGGCTCGAGTGGCTCCGGTGCCCGTCAGTGGGCAGAGCGCACATCGCCCACAGTCCCCGAGAAGTTG
GGGGGAGGGGTCGGCAATTGAACCGGTGCCTAGAGAAGGTGGCGCGGGGTAAACTGGGAAAGTGATGTCG
TGTACTGGCTCCGCCTTTTTCCCGAGGGTGGGGGAGAACCGTATATAAGTGCAGTAGTCGCCGTGAACGT
TCTTTTTCGCAACGGGTTTGCCGCCAGAACACAGGTGTCGTGACGCGGGATCCGCCACCATGAAACGGAC
AGCCGACGGAAGCGAGTTCGAGTCACCAAAGAAGAAGCGGAAAGTCAGCAGTGAAACCGGACCAGTGGCA
GTGGACCCAACCCTGAGGAGACGGATTGAGCCCCATGAATTTGAAGTGTTCTTTGACCCAAGGGAGCTGA
GGAAGGAGACATGCCTGCTGTACGAGATCAAGTGGGGCACAAGCCACAAGATCTGGCGCCACAGCTCCAA
GAACACCACAAAGCACGTGGAAGTGAATTTCATCGAGAAGTTTACCTCCGAGCGGCACTTCTGCCCCTCT
ACCAGCTGTTCCATCACATGGTTTCTGTCTTGGAGCCCTTGCGGCGAGTGTTCCAAGGCCATCACCGAGT
TCCTGTCTCAGCACCCTAACGTGACCCTGGTCATCTACGTGGCCCGGCTGTATCACCACATGGACCAGCA
GAACAGGCAGGGCCTGCGCGATCTGGTGAATTCTGGCGTGACCATCCAGATCATGACAGCCCCAGAGTAC
GACTATTGCTGGCGGAACTTCGTGAATTATCCACCTGGCAAGGAGGCACACTGGCCAAGATACCCACCCC
TGTGGATGAAGCTGTATGCACTGGAGCTGCACGCAGGAATCCTGGGCCTGCCTCCATGTCTGAATATCCT
GCGGAGAAAGCAGCCCCAGCTGACATTTTTCACCATTGCTCTGCAGTCTTGTCACTATCAGCGGCTGCCT
CCTCATATTCTGTGGGCTACAGGCCTGAAGTCTGGAGGATCTAGCGGAGGATCCTCTGGCAGCGAGACAC
CAGGAACAAGCGAGTCAGCAACACCAGAGAGCAGTGGCGGCAGCAGCGGCGGCAGCGACAAGAAGTACAG
CATCGGCCTGGCCATCGGCACCAACTCTGTGGGCTGGGCCGTGATCACCGACGAGTACAAGGTGCCCAGC
AAGAAATTCAAGGTGCTGGGCAACACCGACCGGCACAGCATCAAGAAGAACCTGATCGGAGCCCTGCTGT
TCGACAGCGGCGAAACAGCCGAGGCCACCCGGCTGAAGAGAACCGCCAGAAGAAGATACACCAGACGGAA
GAACCGGATCTGCTATCTGCAAGAGATCTTCAGCAACGAGATGGCCAAGGTGGACGACAGCTTCTTCCAC
AGACTGGAAGAGTCCTTCCTGGTGGAAGAGGATAAGAAGCACGAGCGGCACCCCATCTTCGGCAACATCG
TGGACGAGGTGGCCTACCACGAGAAGTACCCCACCATCTACCACCTGAGAAAGAAACTGGTGGACAGCAC
CGACAAGGCCGACCTGCGGCTGATCTATCTGGCCCTGGCCCACATGATCAAGTTCCGGGGCCACTTCCTG
ATCGAGGGCGACCTGAACCCCGACAACAGCGACGTGGACAAGCTGTTCATCCAGCTGGTGCAGACCTACA
ACCAGCTGTTCGAGGAAAACCCCATCAACGCCAGCGGCGTGGACGCCAAGGCCATCCTGTCTGCCAGACT
GAGCAAGAGCAGACGGCTGGAAAATCTGATCGCCCAGCTGCCCGGCGAGAAGAAGAATGGCCTGTTCGGA
AACCTGATTGCCCTGAGCCTGGGCCTGACCCCCAACTTCAAGAGCAACTTCGACCTGGCCGAGGATGCCA
AACTGCAGCTGAGCAAGGACACCTACGACGACGACCTGGACAACCTGCTGGCCCAGATCGGCGACCAGTA
CGCCGACCTGTTTCTGGCCGCCAAGAACCTGTCCGACGCCATCCTGCTGAGCGACATCCTGAGAGTGAAC
ACCGAGATCACCAAGGCCCCCCTGAGCGCCTCTATGATCAAGAGATACGACGAGCACCACCAGGACCTGA
CCCTGCTGAAAGCTCTCGTGCGGCAGCAGCTGCCTGAGAAGTACAAAGAGATTTTCTTCGACCAGAGCAA
GAACGGCTACGCCGGCTACATTGACGGCGGAGCCAGCCAGGAAGAGTTCTACAAGTTCATCAAGCCCATC
CTGGAAAAGATGGACGGCACCGAGGAACTGCTCGTGAAGCTGAACAGAGAGGACCTGCTGCGGAAGCAGC
GGACCTTCGACAACGGCAGCATCCCCCACCAGATCCACCTGGGAGAGCTGCACGCCATTCTGCGGCGGCA
GGAAGATTTTTACCCATTCCTGAAGGACAACCGGGAAAAGATCGAGAAGATCCTGACCTTCCGCATCCCC
TACTACGTGGGCCCTCTGGCCAGGGGAAACAGCAGATTCGCCTGGATGACCAGAAAGAGCGAGGAAACCA
TCACCCCCTGGAACTTCGAGGAAGTGGTGGACAAGGGCGCTTCCGCCCAGAGCTTCATCGAGCGGATGAC
CAACTTCGATAAGAACCTGCCCAACGAGAAGGTGCTGCCCAAGCACAGCCTGCTGTACGAGTACTTCACC
GTGTATAACGAGCTGACCAAAGTGAAATACGTGACCGAGGGAATGAGAAAGCCCGCCTTCCTGAGCGGCG
AGCAGAAAAAGGCCATCGTGGACCTGCTGTTCAAGACCAACCGGAAAGTGACCGTGAAGCAGCTGAAAGA
GGACTACTTCAAGAAAATCGAGTGCTTCGACTCCGTGGAAATCTCCGGCGTGGAAGATCGGTTCAACGCC
TCCCTGGGCACATACCACGATCTGCTGAAAATTATCAAGGACAAGGACTTCCTGGACAATGAGGAAAACG
AGGACATTCTGGAAGATATCGTGCTGACCCTGACACTGTTTGAGGACAGAGAGATGATCGAGGAACGGCT
GAAAACCTATGCCCACCTGTTCGACGACAAAGTGATGAAGCAGCTGAAGCGGCGGAGATACACCGGCTGG
GGCAGGCTGAGCCGGAAGCTGATCAACGGCATCCGGGACAAGCAGTCCGGCAAGACAATCCTGGATTTCC
TGAAGTCCGACGGCTTCGCCAACAGAAACTTCATGCAGCTGATCCACGACGACAGCCTGACCTTTAAAGA
GGACATCCAGAAAGCCCAGGTGTCCGGCCAGGGCGATAGCCTGCACGAGCACATTGCCAATCTGGCCGGC
AGCCCCGCCATTAAGAAGGGCATCCTGCAGACAGTGAAGGTGGTGGACGAGCTCGTGAAAGTGATGGGCC
GGCACAAGCCCGAGAACATCGTGATCGAAATGGCCAGAGAGAACCAGACCACCCAGAAGGGACAGAAGAA
CAGCCGCGAGAGAATGAAGCGGATCGAAGAGGGCATCAAAGAGCTGGGCAGCCAGATCCTGAAAGAACAC
CCCGTGGAAAACACCCAGCTGCAGAACGAGAAGCTGTACCTGTACTACCTGCAGAATGGGCGGGATATGT
ACGTGGACCAGGAACTGGACATCAACCGGCTGTCCGACTACGATGTGGACCATATCGTGCCTCAGAGCTT
TCTGAAGGACGACTCCATCGACAACAAGGTGCTGACCAGAAGCGACAAGAACCGGGGCAAGAGCGACAAC
GTGCCCTCCGAAGAGGTCGTGAAGAAGATGAAGAACTACTGGCGGCAGCTGCTGAACGCCAAGCTGATTA
CCCAGAGAAAGTTCGACAATCTGACCAAGGCCGAGAGAGGCGGCCTGAGCGAACTGGATAAGGCCGGCTT
CATCAAGAGACAGCTGGTGGAAACCCGGCAGATCACAAAGCACGTGGCACAGATCCTGGACTCCCGGATG
AACACTAAGTACGACGAGAATGACAAGCTGATCCGGGAAGTGAAAGTGATCACCCTGAAGTCCAAGCTGG
TGTCCGATTTCCGGAAGGATTTCCAGTTTTACAAAGTGCGCGAGATCAACAACTACCACCACGCCCACGA
CGCCTACCTAAACGCCGTCGTGGGAACCGCCCTGATCAAAAAGTACCCTAAGCTGGAAAGCGAGTTCGTG
TACGGCGACTACAAGGTGTACGACGTGCGGAAGATGATCGCCAAGAGCGAGCAGGAAATCGGCAAGGCTA
CCGCCAAGTACTTCTTCTACAGCAACATCATGAACTTTTTCAAGACCGAGATTACCCTGGCCAACGGCGA
GATCCGGAAGCGGCCTCTGATCGAGACAAACGGCGAAACCGGGGAGATCGTGTGGGATAAGGGCCGGGAT
TTTGCCACCGTGCGGAAAGTGCTGAGCATGCCCCAAGTGAATATCGTGAAAAAGACCGAGGTGCAGACAG
GCGGCTTCAGCAAAGAGTCTATCCTGCCCAAGAGGAACAGCGATAAGCTGATCGCCAGAAAGAAGGACTG
GGACCCTAAGAAGTACGGCGGCTTCGACAGCCCCACCGTGGCCTATTCTGTGCTGGTGGTGGCCAAAGTG
GAAAAGGGCAAGTCCAAGAAACTGAAGAGTGTGAAAGAGCTGCTGGGGATCACCATCATGGAAAGAAGCA
GCTTCGAGAAGAATCCCATCGACTTTCTGGAAGCCAAGGGCTACAAAGAAGTGAAAAAGGACCTGATCAT
CAAGCTGCCTAAGTACTCCCTGTTCGAGCTGGAAAACGGCCGGAAGAGAATGCTGGCCTCTGCCGGCGAA
CTGCAGAAGGGAAACGAACTGGCCCTGCCCTCCAAATATGTGAACTTCCTGTACCTGGCCAGCCACTATG
AGAAGCTGAAGGGCTCCCCCGAGGATAATGAGCAGAAACAGCTGTTTGTGGAACAGCACAAGCACTACCT
GGACGAGATCATCGAGCAGATCAGCGAGTTCTCCAAGAGAGTGATCCTGGCCGACGCTAATCTGGACAAA
GTGCTGTCCGCCTACAACAAGCACCGGGATAAGCCCATCAGAGAGCAGGCCGAGAATATCATCCACCTGT
TTACCCTGACCAATCTGGGAGCCCCTGCCGCCTTCAAGTACTTTGACACCACCATCGACCGGAAGAGGTA
CACCAGCACCAAAGAGGTGCTGGACGCCACCCTGATCCACCAGAGCATCACCGGCCTGTACGAGACACGG
ATCGACCTGTCTCAGCTGGGAGGTGACAGCGGCGGGAGCGGCGGGAGCGGGGGGAGCACTAATCTGAGCG
ACATCATTGAGAAGGAGACTGGGAAACAGCTGGTCATTCAGGAGTCCATCCTGATGCTGCCTGAGGAGGT
GGAGGAAGTGATCGGCAACAAGCCAGAGTCTGACATCCTGGTGCACACCGCCTACGACGAGTCCACAGAT
GAGAATGTGATGCTGCTGACCTCTGACGCCCCCGAGTATAAGCCTTGGGCCCTGGTCATCCAGGATTCTA
ACGGCGAGAATAAGATCAAGATGCTGAGCGGAGGATCCGGAGGATCTGGAGGCAGCACCAACCTGTCTGA
CATCATCGAGAAGGAGACAGGCAAGCAGCTGGTCATCCAGGAGAGCATCCTGATGCTGCCCGAAGAAGTC
GAAGAAGTGATCGGAAACAAGCCTGAGAGCGATATCCTGGTCCATACCGCCTACGACGAGAGTACCGACG
AAAATGTGATGCTGCTGACATCCGACGCCCCAGAGTATAAGCCCTGGGCTCTGGTCATCCAGGATTCCAA
CGGAGAGAACAAAATCAAAATGCTGTCTGGCGGCTCAAAAAGAACCGCCGACGGCAGCGAATTCGAGCCC
AAGAAGAAGAGGAAAGTCTAACCGGTCATCATCACCATCACCATTGAGTTTAAACCCGCTGATCAGCCTC
GACTGTGCCTTCTAGTTGCCAGCCATCTGTTGTTTGCCCCTCCCCCGTGCCTTCCTTGACCCTGGAAGGT
GCCACTCCCACTGTCCTTTCCTAATAAAATGAGGAAATTGCATCGCATTGTCTGAGTAGGTGTCATTCTA
TTCTGGGGGGTGGGGTGGGGCAGGACAGCAAGGGGGAGGATTGGGAAGAGAATAGCAGGCATGCTGGGGA
TGCGGTGGGCTCTATGGCTTCTGAGGCGGAAAGAACCAGCTGGGGCTCGATACCGCTGTGGAATGTGTGT
CAGTTAGGGTGTGGAAAGTCCCCAGGCTCCCCAGCAGGCAGAAGTATGCAAAGCATGCATCTCAATTAGT
CAGCAACCAGGTGTGGAAAGTCCCCAGGCTCCCCAGCAGGCAGAAGTATGCAAAGCATGCATCTCAATTA
GTCAGCAACCATAGTCCCGCCCCTAACTCCGCCCATCCCGCCCCTAACTCCGCCCAGTTCCGCCCATTCT
CCGCCCCATGGCTGACTAATTTTTTTTATTTATGCAGAGGCCGAGGCCGCCTCGGCCTCTGAGCTATTCC
AGAAGTAGTGAGGAGGCTTTTTTGGAGGCCTAGGCTTTTGCAAAAAGCTCCCGGGAGCTTGGATAATGGC
CAAGCCTTTGTCTCAAGAAGAATCCACCCTCATTGAAAGAGCAACGGCTACAATCAACAGCATCCCCATC
TCTGAAGACTACAGCGTCGCCAGCGCAGCTCTCTCTAGCGACGGCCGCATCTTCACTGGTGTCAATGTAT
ATCATTTTACTGGGGGACCTTGTGCAGAACTCGTGGTGCTGGGCACTGCTGCTGCTGCGGCAGCTGGCAA
CCTGACTTGTATCGTCGCGATCGGAAATGAGAACAGGGGCATCTTGAGCCCCTGCGGACGGTGCCGACAG
GTGCTTCTCGATCTGCATCCTGGGATCAAAGCCATAGTGAAGGACAGTGATGGACAGCCGACGGCAGTTG
GGATTCGTGAATTGCTGCCCTCTGGTTATGTGTGGGAGGGCTAAGAATTCTTCGAAATGACCGACCAAGC
GACGCCCAACCTGCCATCACGAGATTTCGATTCCACCGCCGCCTTCTATGAAAGGTTGGGCTTCGGAATC
GTTTTCCGGGACGCCGGCTGGATGATCCTCCAGCGCGGGGATCTCATGCTGGAGTTCTTCGCCCACCCCA
ACTTGTTTATTGCAGCTTATAATGGTTACAAATAAAGCAATAGCATCACAAATTTCACAAATAAAGCATT
TTTTTCACTGCATTCTAGTTGTGGTTTGTCCAAACTCATCAATGTATCTTATCATGTCTGGATCCCTTGA
AATACATCCACAGGTACACCTCCAATTGACTCAAATGATGTCAATTAGTCTATCAGAAGCTTGTGGAAGG
CTGGAGACGGTCACAGCTTGTCTGTAAGCGGATGCCGGGAGCAGACAAGCCCGTCAGGGCGCGTCAGCGG
GTGTTGGCGGGTGTCGGGGCGCAGCCATGAGGTCGACTCTAGAGGATCGATCCCCGCCCCGGACGAACTA
AACCTGACTACGACATCTCTGCCCCTTCTTCGCGGGGCAGTGCATGTAATCCCTTCAGTTGGTTGGTACA
ACTTGCCAACTGGGCCCTGTTCCACATGTGACACGGGGGGGGACCAAACACAAAGGGGTTCTCTGACTGT
AGTTGACATCCTTATAAATGGATGTGCACATTTGCCAACACTGAGTGGCTTTCATCCTGGAGCAGACTTT
GCAGTCTGTGGACTGCAACACAACATTGCCTTTATGTGTAACTCTTGGCTGAAGCTCTTACACCAATGCT
GGGGGACATGTACCTCCCAGGGGCCCAGGAAGACTACGGGAGGCTACACCAACGTCAATCAGAGGGGCCT
GTGTAGCTACCGATAAGCGGACCCTCAAGAGGGCATTAGCAATAGTGTTTATAAGGCCCCCTTGTTAACC
CTAAACGGGTAGCATATGCTTCCCGGGTAGTAGTATATACTATCCAGACTAACCCTAATTCAATAGCATA
TGTTACCCAACGGGAAGCATATGCTATCGAATTAGGGTTAGTAAAAGGGTCCTAAGGAACAGCGATATCT
CCCACCCCATGAGCTGTCACGGTTTTATTTACATGGGGTCAGGATTCCACGAGGGTAGTGAACCATTTTA
GTCACAAGGGCAGTGGCTGAAGATCAAGGAGCGGGCAGTGAACTCTCCTGAATCTTCGCCTGCTTCTTCA
TTCTCCTTCGTTTAGCTAATAGAATAACTGCTGAGTTGTGAACAGTAAGGTGTATGTGAGGTGCTCGAAA
ACAAGGTTTCAGGTGACGCCCCCAGAATAAAATTTGGACGGGGGGTTCAGTGGTGGCATTGTGCTATGAC
ACCAATATAACCCTCACAAACCCCTTGGGCAATAAATACTAGTGTAGGAATGAAACATTCTGAATATCTT
TAACAATAGAAATCCATGGGGTGGGGACAAGCCGTAAAGACTGGATGTCCATCTCACACGAATTTATGGC
TATGGGCAACACATAATCCTAGTGCAATATGATACTGGGGTTATTAAGATGTGTCCCAGGCAGGGACCAA
GACAGGTGAACCATGTTGTTACACTCTATTTGTAACAAGGGGAAAGAGAGTGGACGCCGACAGCAGCGGA
CTCCACTGGTTGTCTCTAACACCCCCGAAAATTAAACGGGGCTCCACGCCAATGGGGCCCATAAACAAAG
ACAAGTGGCCACTCTTTTTTTTGAAATTGTGGAGTGGGGGCACGCGTCAGCCCCCACACGCCGCCCTGCG
GTTTTGGACTGTAAAATAAGGGTGTAATAACTTGGCTGATTGTAACCCCGCTAACCACTGCGGTCAAACC
ACTTGCCCACAAAACCACTAATGGCACCCCGGGGAATACCTGCATAAGTAGGTGGGCGGGCCAAGATAGG
GGCGCGATTGCTGCGATCTGGAGGACAAATTACACACACTTGCGCCTGAGCGCCAAGCACAGGGTTGTTG
GTCCTCATATTCACGAGGTCGCTGAGAGCACGGTGGGCTAATGTTGCCATGGGTAGCATATACTACCCAA
ATATCTGGATAGCATATGCTATCCTAATCTATATCTGGGTAGCATAGGCTATCCTAATCTATATCTGGGT
AGTATATGCTATCCTAATCTGTATCCGGGTAGCATATGCTATCCTAATAGAGATTAGGGTAGCATATGCT
ATCCTAATCTATATCTGGGTAGCATAGGCTATCCTAATCTATATCTGGGTAGTATATGCTATCCTAATCT
GTATCCGGGTAGCATATGCTATCCTAATAGAGATTAGGGTAGTATATGCTATCCTAATTTATATCTGGGT
AGCATATACTACCCAAATATCTGGATAGCATATGCTATCCTAATCTATATCTGGGTAGCATATGCTATCC
TAATCTATATCTGGGTAGCATAGGCTATCCTAATCTATATCTGGGTAGCATATGCTATCCTAATCTATAT
CTGGGTAGTATATGCTATCCTAATTTATATCTGGGTAGCATAGGCTATCCTAATCTATATCTGGGTAGCA
TATGCTATCCTAATCTATATCTGGGTAGTATATGCTATCCTAATCTGTATCCGGGTAGCATATGCTATCC
TCATGCATATACAGTCAGCATATGATACCCAGTAGTAGAGTGGGAGTGCTATCCTTTGCATATGCCGCCA
CCTCCCAAGGGGGCGTGAATTTTCGCTGCTTGTCCTTTTCCTGCTGGTTGCTCCCATTCTTAGGTGAATT
TAAGGAGGCCAGGCTAAAGCCGTCGCATGTCTGATTGCTCACCAGGTAAATGTCGCTAATGTTTTCCAAC
GCGAGAAGGTGTTGAGCGCGGAGCTGAGTGACGTGACAACATGGGTATGCCCAATTGCCCCATGTTGGGA
GGACGAAAATGGTGACAAGACAGATGGCCAGAAATACACCAACAGCACGCATGATGTCTACTGGGGATTT
ATTCTTTAGTGCGGGGGAATACACGGCTTTTAATACGATTGAGGGCGTCTCCTAACAAGTTACATCACTC
CTGCCCTTCCTCACCCTCATCTCCATCACCTCCTTCATCTCCGTCATCTCCGTCATCACCCTCCGCGGCA
GCCCCTTCCACCATAGGTGGAAACCAGGGAGGCAAATCTACTCCATCGTCAAAGCTGCACACAGTCACCC
TGATATTGCAGGTAGGAGCGGGCTTTGTCATAACAAGGTCCTTAATCGCATCCTTCAAAACCTCAGCAAA
TATATGAGTTTGTAAAAAGACCATGAAATAACAGACAATGGACTCCCTTAGCGGGCCAGGTTGTGGGCCG
GGTCCAGGGGCCATTCCAAAGGGGAGACGACTCAATGGTGTAAGACGACATTGTGGAATAGCAAGGGCAG
TTCCTCGCCTTAGGTTGTAAAGGGAGGTCTTACTACCTCCATATACGAACACACCGGCGACCCAAGTTCC
TTCGTCGGTAGTCCTTTCTACGTGACTCCTAGCCAGGAGAGCTCTTAAACCTTCTGCAATGTTCTCAAAT
TTCGGGTTGGAACCTCCTTGACCACGATGCTTTCCAAACCACCCTCCTTTTTTGCGCCTGCCTCCATCAC
CCTGACCCCGGGGTCCAGTGCTTGGGCCTTCTCCTGGGTCATCTGCGGGGCCCTGCTCTATCGCTCCCGG
GGGCACGTCAGGCTCACCATCTGGGCCACCTTCTTGGTGGTATTCAAAATAATCGGCTTCCCCTACAGGG
TGGAAAAATGGCCTTCTACCTGGAGGGGGCCTGCGCGGTGGAGACCCGGATGATGATGACTGACTACTGG
GACTCCTGGGCCTCTTTTCTCCACGTCCACGACCTCTCCCCCTGGCTCTTTCACGACTTCCCACCCTGGC
TCTTTCACGTCCTCTACCCCGGCGGCCTCCACTACCTCCTCGACCCCGGCCTCCACTACCTCCTCGACCC
CGGCCTCCACTGCCTCCTCGACCCCGGCCTCCACCTCCTGCTCCTGCCCCTCCTGCTCCTGCCCCTCCTC
CTGCTCCTGCCCCTCCTGCCCCTCCTGCTCCTGCTCCTGCTCCTGTTCCACCGTGGGTCCCTTTGCAGCC
AATGCR
